LOCUS       Exported 6243 bp ds-DNA circular SYN 13-MAY-2021
DEFINITION  Plasmid expresses the talin2 rod domain R5 a 5 helix bundle..
ACCESSION   .
VERSION     .
KEYWORDS    mTalin2_R5
SOURCE      synthetic DNA construct
  ORGANISM  synthetic DNA construct
REFERENCE   1 (bases 1 to 6243)
  AUTHORS   Gough RE, Goult BT
  TITLE     The tale of two talins - two isoforms to fine-tune integrin
            signalling.
  JOURNAL   FEBS Lett. 2018 May 3. doi: 10.1002/1873-3468.13081.
  PUBMED    29723415
REFERENCE   2 (bases 1 to 6243)
  AUTHORS   .
  TITLE     Direct Submission
  JOURNAL   Exported May 13, 2021 from SnapGene Server 1.1.58
            http://www.snapgene.com
FEATURES             Location/Qualifiers
     source          1..6243
                     /organism="synthetic DNA construct"
                     /mol_type="other DNA"
     primer_bind     106..125
                     /label=pBRrevBam
                     /note="pBR322 vectors, tet region, downstream of BamHI,
                     reverse primer"
     primer_bind     209..228
                     /label=T7
                     /note="T7 promoter, forward primer"
     promoter        209..227
                     /label=T7 promoter
                     /note="promoter for bacteriophage T7 RNA polymerase"
     protein_bind    228..252
                     /label=lac operator
                     /bound_moiety="lac repressor encoded by lacI"
                     /note="The lac repressor binds to the lac operator to
                     inhibit transcription in E. coli. This inhibition can be
                     relieved by adding lactose or
                     isopropyl-beta-D-thiogalactopyranoside (IPTG)."
     RBS             267..289
                     /note="efficient ribosome binding site from bacteriophage
                     T7 gene 10 (Olins and Rangwala, 1989)"
     CDS             300..317
                     /codon_start=1
                     /product="6xHis affinity tag"
                     /label=6xHis
                     /translation="HHHHHH"
     CDS             318..359
                     /codon_start=1
                     /product="epitope tag from simian virus 5"
                     /label=V5 tag
                     /translation="GKPIPNPLLGLDST"
     CDS             360..380
                     /codon_start=1
                     /product="tobacco etch virus (TEV) protease recognition and
                     cleavage site"
                     /label=TEV site
                     /translation="ENLYFQG"
     primer_bind     complement(944..962)
                     /label=T7 Term
                     /note="T7 terminator, reverse primer"
     terminator      958..1005
                     /label=T7 terminator
                     /note="transcription terminator for bacteriophage T7 RNA
                     polymerase"
     primer_bind     complement(1243..1261)
                     /label=pBRforEco
                     /note="pBR322 vectors, upsteam of EcoRI site, forward
                     primer"
     promoter        1329..1433
                     /gene="bla"
                     /label=AmpR promoter
     CDS             1434..2294
                     /codon_start=1
                     /gene="bla"
                     /product="beta-lactamase"
                     /label=AmpR
                     /note="confers resistance to ampicillin, carbenicillin, and
                     related antibiotics"
                     /translation="MSIQHFRVALIPFFAAFCLPVFAHPETLVKVKDAEDQLGARVGYI
                     ELDLNSGKILESFRPEERFPMMSTFKVLLCGAVLSRVDAGQEQLGRRIHYSQNDLVEYS
                     PVTEKHLTDGMTVRELCSAAITMSDNTAANLLLTTIGGPKELTAFLHNMGDHVTRLDRW
                     EPELNEAIPNDERDTTMPAAMATTLRKLLTGELLTLASRQQLIDWMEADKVAGPLLRSA
                     LPAGWFIADKSGAGERGSRGIIAALGPDGKPSRIVVIYTTGSQATMDERNRQIAEIGAS
                     LIKHW"
     primer_bind     complement(1652..1671)
                     /label=Amp-R
                     /note="Ampicillin resistance gene, reverse primer"
     rep_origin      2465..3053
                     /direction=RIGHT
                     /label=ori
                     /note="high-copy-number ColE1/pMB1/pBR322/pUC origin of
                     replication"
     primer_bind     2954..2973
                     /label=pBR322ori-F
                     /note="pBR322 origin, forward primer"
     primer_bind     3207..3224
                     /label=L4440
                     /note="L4440 vector, forward primer"
     misc_feature    3239..3378
                     /label=bom
                     /note="basis of mobility region from pBR322"
     primer_bind     complement(3304..3323)
                     /label=pRS-marker
                     /note="pRS vectors, use to sequence yeast selectable
                     marker"
     primer_bind     3464..3486
                     /label=pGEX 3'
                     /note="pGEX vectors, reverse primer"
     CDS             complement(3480..3671)
                     /codon_start=1
                     /gene="rop"
                     /product="Rop protein, which maintains plasmids at low copy
                     number"
                     /label=rop
                     /translation="MTKQEKTALNMARFIRSQTLTLLEKLNELDADEQADICESLHDHA
                     DELYRSCLARFGDDGENL"
     CDS             complement(4983..6065)
                     /codon_start=1
                     /gene="lacI"
                     /product="lac repressor"
                     /label=lacI
                     /note="The lac repressor binds to the lac operator to
                     inhibit transcription in E. coli. This inhibition can be
                     relieved by adding lactose or
                     isopropyl-beta-D-thiogalactopyranoside (IPTG)."
                     /translation="MKPVTLYDVAEYAGVSYQTVSRVVNQASHVSAKTREKVEAAMAEL
                     NYIPNRVAQQLAGKQSLLIGVATSSLALHAPSQIVAAIKSRADQLGASVVVSMVERSGV
                     EACKAAVHNLLAQRVSGLIINYPLDDQDAIAVEAACTNVPALFLDVSDQTPINSIIFSH
                     EDGTRLGVEHLVALGHQQIALLAGPLSSVSARLRLAGWHKYLTRNQIQPIAEREGDWSA
                     MSGFQQTMQMLNEGIVPTAMLVANDQMALGAMRAITESGLRVGADISVVGYDDTEDSSC
                     YIPPLTTIKQDFRLLGQTSVDRLLQLSQGQAVKGNQLLPVSLVKRKTTLAPNTQTASPR
                     ALADSLMQLARQVSRLESGQ"
     primer_bind     6027..6046
                     /label=LacI-R
                     /note="LacI, reverse primer"
     promoter        complement(6066..6143)
                     /gene="lacI"
                     /label=lacI promoter
ORIGIN
        1 caaggagatg gcgcccaaca gtcccccggc cacggggcct gccaccatac ccacgccgaa
       61 acaagcgctc atgagcccga agtggcgagc ccgatcttcc ccatcggtga tgtcggcgat
      121 ataggcgcca gcaaccgcac ctgtggcgcc ggtgatgccg gccacgatgc gtccggcgta
      181 gaggatcgag atctcgatcc cgcgaaatta atacgactca ctatagggga attgtgagcg
      241 gataacaatt cccctctaga aataattttg tttaacttta agaaggagat atacatatgc
      301 atcatcacca tcaccatggt aagcctatcc ctaaccctct cctcggtctc gattctacgg
      361 aaaacctgta ttttcaggga attgatccct tcaccccgat ggaaattgat agcgcactga
      421 ataccgttca gaccctgaaa aatgaactgc aggatgcaaa aatggcagca gcagaaagcc
      481 agctgaaacc gctgcctggt gaaacactgg aaaaatgtgc acaggatctg ggtagcacca
      541 gcaaaggtgt tggtagcagc atggcacagc tgctgacctg tgcagcccag ggtaatgaac
      601 actataccgg tgttgcagca cgtgaaaccg cacaggcact gaaaaccctg gcacaggcag
      661 cccgtggtgt tgccgcaagc accaatgatc cggaagcagc acatgcaatg ctggatagtg
      721 cacgtgatgt tatggaaggt agcgcaatgc tgattcaaga agcaaaacag gccctgattg
      781 caccgggtga taccgaaagt cagcagcgtc tggcccaggt tgcaaaagca gttagccata
      841 gcctgaataa ttgtgttaat tgtctgcctg gccagaaata aaagggcgag ctcagatccg
      901 gctgctaaca aagcccgaaa ggaagctgag ttggctgctg ccaccgctga gcaataacta
      961 gcataacccc ttggggcctc taaacgggtc ttgaggggtt ttttgctgaa aggaggaact
     1021 atatccggat atcccgcaag aggcccggca gtaccggcat aaccaagcct atgcctacag
     1081 catccagggt gacggtgccg aggatgacga tgagcgcatt gttagatttc atacacggtg
     1141 cctgactgcg ttagcaattt aactgtgata aactaccgca ttaaagctag cttatcgatg
     1201 ataagctgtc aaacatgaga attaattctt gaagacgaaa gggcctcgtg atacgcctat
     1261 ttttataggt taatgtcatg ataataatgg tttcttagac gtcaggtggc acttttcggg
     1321 gaaatgtgcg cggaacccct atttgtttat ttttctaaat acattcaaat atgtatccgc
     1381 tcatgagaca ataaccctga taaatgcttc aataatattg aaaaaggaag agtatgagta
     1441 ttcaacattt ccgtgtcgcc cttattccct tttttgcggc attttgcctt cctgtttttg
     1501 ctcacccaga aacgctggtg aaagtaaaag atgctgaaga tcagttgggt gcacgagtgg
     1561 gttacatcga actggatctc aacagcggta agatccttga gagttttcgc cccgaagaac
     1621 gttttccaat gatgagcact tttaaagttc tgctatgtgg cgcggtatta tcccgtgttg
     1681 acgccgggca agagcaactc ggtcgccgca tacactattc tcagaatgac ttggttgagt
     1741 actcaccagt cacagaaaag catcttacgg atggcatgac agtaagagaa ttatgcagtg
     1801 ctgccataac catgagtgat aacactgcgg ccaacttact tctgacaacg atcggaggac
     1861 cgaaggagct aaccgctttt ttgcacaaca tgggggatca tgtaactcgc cttgatcgtt
     1921 gggaaccgga gctgaatgaa gccataccaa acgacgagcg tgacaccacg atgcctgcag
     1981 caatggcaac aacgttgcgc aaactattaa ctggcgaact acttactcta gcttcccggc
     2041 aacaattaat agactggatg gaggcggata aagttgcagg accacttctg cgctcggccc
     2101 ttccggctgg ctggtttatt gctgataaat ctggagccgg tgagcgtggg tctcgcggta
     2161 tcattgcagc actggggcca gatggtaagc cctcccgtat cgtagttatc tacacgacgg
     2221 ggagtcaggc aactatggat gaacgaaata gacagatcgc tgagataggt gcctcactga
     2281 ttaagcattg gtaactgtca gaccaagttt actcatatat actttagatt gatttaaaac
     2341 ttcattttta atttaaaagg atctaggtga agatcctttt tgataatctc atgaccaaaa
     2401 tcccttaacg tgagttttcg ttccactgag cgtcagaccc cgtagaaaag atcaaaggat
     2461 cttcttgaga tccttttttt ctgcgcgtaa tctgctgctt gcaaacaaaa aaaccaccgc
     2521 taccagcggt ggtttgtttg ccggatcaag agctaccaac tctttttccg aaggtaactg
     2581 gcttcagcag agcgcagata ccaaatactg tccttctagt gtagccgtag ttaggccacc
     2641 acttcaagaa ctctgtagca ccgcctacat acctcgctct gctaatcctg ttaccagtgg
     2701 ctgctgccag tggcgataag tcgtgtctta ccgggttgga ctcaagacga tagttaccgg
     2761 ataaggcgca gcggtcgggc tgaacggggg gttcgtgcac acagcccagc ttggagcgaa
     2821 cgacctacac cgaactgaga tacctacagc gtgagctatg agaaagcgcc acgcttcccg
     2881 aagggagaaa ggcggacagg tatccggtaa gcggcagggt cggaacagga gagcgcacga
     2941 gggagcttcc agggggaaac gcctggtatc tttatagtcc tgtcgggttt cgccacctct
     3001 gacttgagcg tcgatttttg tgatgctcgt caggggggcg gagcctatgg aaaaacgcca
     3061 gcaacgcggc ctttttacgg ttcctggcct tttgctggcc ttttgctcac atgttctttc
     3121 ctgcgttatc ccctgattct gtggataacc gtattaccgc ctttgagtga gctgataccg
     3181 ctcgccgcag ccgaacgacc gagcgcagcg agtcagtgag cgaggaagcg gaagagcgcc
     3241 tgatgcggta ttttctcctt acgcatctgt gcggtatttc acaccgcaat ggtgcactct
     3301 cagtacaatc tgctctgatg ccgcatagtt aagccagtat acactccgct atcgctacgt
     3361 gactgggtca tggctgcgcc ccgacacccg ccaacacccg ctgacgcgcc ctgacgggct
     3421 tgtctgctcc cggcatccgc ttacagacaa gctgtgaccg tctccgggag ctgcatgtgt
     3481 cagaggtttt caccgtcatc accgaaacgc gcgaggcagc tgcggtaaag ctcatcagcg
     3541 tggtcgtgaa gcgattcaca gatgtctgcc tgttcatccg cgtccagctc gttgagtttc
     3601 tccagaagcg ttaatgtctg gcttctgata aagcgggcca tgttaagggc ggttttttcc
     3661 tgtttggtca ctgatgcctc cgtgtaaggg ggatttctgt tcatgggggt aatgataccg
     3721 atgaaacgag agaggatgct cacgatacgg gttactgatg atgaacatgc ccggttactg
     3781 gaacgttgtg agggtaaaca actggcggta tggatgcggc gggaccagag aaaaatcact
     3841 cagggtcaat gccagcgctt cgttaataca gatgtaggtg ttccacaggg tagccagcag
     3901 catcctgcga tgcagatccg gaacataatg gtgcagggcg ctgacttccg cgtttccaga
     3961 ctttacgaaa cacggaaacc gaagaccatt catgttgttg ctcaggtcgc agacgttttg
     4021 cagcagcagt cgcttcacgt tcgctcgcgt atcggtgatt cattctgcta accagtaagg
     4081 caaccccgcc agcctagccg ggtcctcaac gacaggagca cgatcatgcg cacccgtggc
     4141 caggacccaa cgctgcccga gatgcgccgc gtgcggctgc tggagatggc ggacgcgatg
     4201 gatatgttct gccaagggtt ggtttgcgca ttcacagttc tccgcaagaa ttgattggct
     4261 ccaattcttg gagtggtgaa tccgttagcg aggtgccgcc ggcttccatt caggtcgagg
     4321 tggcccggct ccatgcaccg cgacgcaacg cggggaggca gacaaggtat agggcggcgc
     4381 ctacaatcca tgccaacccg ttccatgtgc tcgccgaggc ggcataaatc gccgtgacga
     4441 tcagcggtcc aatgatcgaa gttaggctgg taagagccgc gagcgatcct tgaagctgtc
     4501 cctgatggtc gtcatctacc tgcctggaca gcatggcctg caacgcgggc atcccgatgc
     4561 cgccggaagc gagaagaatc ataatgggga aggccatcca gcctcgcgtc gcgaacgcca
     4621 gcaagacgta gcccagcgcg tcggccgcca tgccggcgat aatggcctgc ttctcgccga
     4681 aacgtttggt ggcgggacca gtgacgaagg cttgagcgag ggcgtgcaag attccgaata
     4741 ccgcaagcga caggccgatc atcgtcgcgc tccagcgaaa gcggtcctcg ccgaaaatga
     4801 cccagagcgc tgccggcacc tgtcctacga gttgcatgat aaagaagaca gtcataagtg
     4861 cggcgacgat agtcatgccc cgcgcccacc ggaaggagct gactgggttg aaggctctca
     4921 agggcatcgg tcgagatccc ggtgcctaat gagtgagcta acttacatta attgcgttgc
     4981 gctcactgcc cgctttccag tcgggaaacc tgtcgtgcca gctgcattaa tgaatcggcc
     5041 aacgcgcggg gagaggcggt ttgcgtattg ggcgccaggg tggtttttct tttcaccagt
     5101 gagacgggca acagctgatt gcccttcacc gcctggccct gagagagttg cagcaagcgg
     5161 tccacgctgg tttgccccag caggcgaaaa tcctgtttga tggtggttaa cggcgggata
     5221 taacatgagc tgtcttcggt atcgtcgtat cccactaccg agatatccgc accaacgcgc
     5281 agcccggact cggtaatggc gcgcattgcg cccagcgcca tctgatcgtt ggcaaccagc
     5341 atcgcagtgg gaacgatgcc ctcattcagc atttgcatgg tttgttgaaa accggacatg
     5401 gcactccagt cgccttcccg ttccgctatc ggctgaattt gattgcgagt gagatattta
     5461 tgccagccag ccagacgcag acgcgccgag acagaactta atgggcccgc taacagcgcg
     5521 atttgctggt gacccaatgc gaccagatgc tccacgccca gtcgcgtacc gtcttcatgg
     5581 gagaaaataa tactgttgat gggtgtctgg tcagagacat caagaaataa cgccggaaca
     5641 ttagtgcagg cagcttccac agcaatggca tcctggtcat ccagcggata gttaatgatc
     5701 agcccactga cgcgttgcgc gagaagattg tgcaccgccg ctttacaggc ttcgacgccg
     5761 cttcgttcta ccatcgacac caccacgctg gcacccagtt gatcggcgcg agatttaatc
     5821 gccgcgacaa tttgcgacgg cgcgtgcagg gccagactgg aggtggcaac gccaatcagc
     5881 aacgactgtt tgcccgccag ttgttgtgcc acgcggttgg gaatgtaatt cagctccgcc
     5941 atcgccgctt ccactttttc ccgcgttttc gcagaaacgt ggctggcctg gttcaccacg
     6001 cgggaaacgg tctgataaga gacaccggca tactctgcga catcgtataa cgttactggt
     6061 ttcacattca ccaccctgaa ttgactctct tccgggcgct atcatgccat accgcgaaag
     6121 gttttgcgcc attcgatggt gtccgggatc tcgacgctct cccttatgcg actcctgcat
     6181 taggaagcag cccagtagta ggttgaggcc gttgagcacc gccgccgcaa ggaatggtgc
     6241 atg
//
