[The description below was written by a language model from this plasmid's Addgene catalogue record and the feature table of its GenBank file.]
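Description:
mTalin2_R5 is a bacterial expression plasmid built on the pET151TOPO backbone that produces the R5 domain of the mouse talin2 (Tln2) rod, a five-helix bundle. It is propagated in E. coli under ampicillin selection from the bla (beta-lactamase) gene and replicates from a ColE1/pMB1-type origin. The catalogue lists it as high copy, although the annotated map also shows the pBR322 bom region and a rop gene, whose product normally moderates copy number. The sequence record totals 6243 bp, somewhat more than the sum of the listed backbone (5362 bp) and insert (585 bp) sizes. The insert itself is not annotated as a feature, but it would sit in the gap between the TEV site and the T7 terminator.

Expression follows the standard pET arrangement. A T7 promoter is immediately followed by a lac operator, and a plasmid-borne lacI gene with its own promoter supplies the repressor. Transcription is therefore held off until it is induced with IPTG in a host that provides T7 RNA polymerase. A strong ribosome binding site from T7 gene 10 drives translation, and a T7 terminator closes the unit. The talin2 fragment is made as an N-terminal fusion to a 6xHis tag for metal-affinity purification, a V5 epitope for detection, and a TEV protease recognition site that allows the tags to be removed after purification.

This design suits the production of recombinant, purified R5 domain. Such protein could be used for biochemical, structural or binding studies of talin2, in keeping with the associated work comparing the two talin isoforms in integrin signalling, although the record does not specify particular downstream applications.
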