Addgene plasmid #111037: mTalin2_R5
Purpose: Plasmid expresses the talin2 rod domain R5 a 5 helix bundle.
Depositing lab: Ben Goult. Depositing organization: London and South East University Group (LASE). Publication: The tale of two talins - two isoforms to fine-tune integrin signalling. Gough RE, Goult BT. FEBS Lett. 2018 May 3. doi: 10.1002/1873-3468.13081. PubMed 29723415.
Backbone
  Vector backbone: pET151TOPO
  Backbone size w/o insert (bp): 5362
  Vector type: Bacterial Expression
Growth in bacteria
  Bacterial resistance: Ampicillin, 100 μg/mL
  Growth temperature: 37°C
  Growth strain: DH5alpha
  Copy number: High Copy
Gene/Insert
  Gene/Insert name: TLN2
  Species: M. musculus (mouse)
  Insert size (bp): 585
  Entrez Gene: Tln2 (a.k.a. 5730421P04Rik, mKIAA0320)
  Promoter: T7
  Tag / fusion protein: His Tag (N terminal on backbone)
  Cloning method: Unknown
Terms and licenses: Academic/Nonprofit Terms; Industry Terms: Not Available to Industry
How to cite: mTalin2_R5 was a gift from Ben Goult (Addgene plasmid # 111037 ; http://n2t.net/addgene:111037 ; RRID:Addgene_111037)
